>Addgene plasmid #55096 | mCherry-miniSOG-Talin-N-10 | addgene partial sequence | sequence record 100057 | CMV-F 5'-CGCAAATGGGCGGTAGGCGTG-3'
GCAGAGCTGGTTTAGTGACCGTCAGATCCGCTAGCGCTACCGGACTCAGATCTCGAGCTCAAGCTTCGAA
TTCTAGCCACCATGGTTGCGCTTTCGCTGAAGATTAGCATTGGGAATGTGGTGAAGACGATGCAATTTGA
GCCATCTACCATGGTGTACGACGCCTGCCGCATGATTCGTGAGCGGATCCCAGAGGCCCTGGCTGGCCCT
CCCAACGACTTTGGGCTCTTTCTGTCAGATGATGACCCCAAAAAAGGCATCTGGCTAGAGGCTGGGAAAG
CTTTGGACTACTACATGCTCCGAAATGGGGACACCATGGAGTACAGAAAAAAGCAGAGACCCCTGAAGAT
ACGGATGTTAGACGGAACGGTGAAGACTATCATGGTGGATGACTCCAAGACCGTCACAGACATGCTCATG
ACCATTTGTGCCCGAATTGGTATCACCAACCATGATGAGTATTCACTGGTTCGAGAGCTGATGGAAGAAA
AGAAAGATGAGGGGACAGGGACCCTGAGAAAAGACAAGACCCTACTGCGAGATGAAAAGAAGATGGAGAA
GCTAAAGCAGAAGTTGCACACAGACGATGAGTTGAACTGGCTGGACCATGGGCGGACACTGAGGGAACAG
GGAGTGGAAGAGCATGAGACGTTGCTGCTGCGGAGAAAGTTCTTCTACTCAGACCAGAATGTGGATTCCC
GAGACCCTGTACAGCTGAACCTTCTCTATGTGCAGGCACGAGATGACATCCTGAATGGCTCCCATCCTGT
CTCCTTTGACAAGGCCTGTGAATTTGCAGGCTTCCAGTGCCAGATCCAGTTTGGACCTCACAATGAACAG
AAGCACAAGGCTGGCTTCCTTGACCTGAA
