[The description below was written by a language model from this plasmid's Addgene catalogue record.]
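Description:
mCherry-miniSOG-Talin-N-10 is a mammalian expression plasmid built on the mCherry-miniSOG-N1 backbone (about 5.5 kb without the insert). It is propagated in E. coli as a high-copy plasmid under kanamycin selection, and it carries a neomycin resistance marker so that transfected mammalian cells can be selected with G418. No feature table accompanies the record, so the origin of replication and other backbone elements are not itemised. The listed sequencing primers suggest that the expression cassette lies between the CMV promoter and an SV40 polyadenylation signal.

The insert is mouse talin, a cytoskeletal adaptor protein that links integrins to actin, expressed from the CMV promoter. The tandem mCherry-miniSOG tag is supplied by the backbone and fused to the C terminus of talin, consistent with the "N" designation used for this style of vector. The "10" in the name may refer to a linker length, but the record does not say so. mCherry is a red fluorescent protein. miniSOG is a small flavin-binding green fluorescent tag that generates singlet oxygen when illuminated, which can drive local polymerisation of diaminobenzidine into an electron-dense deposit. The listed spectral values (excitation 448/473 nm, emission 500/528 nm) correspond to the miniSOG component.

The stated localisation of the fusion is focal adhesions. The plasmid therefore serves as a focal adhesion marker for fluorescence imaging and, through miniSOG, for correlated light and electron microscopy of the same structures in transfected cells. The cloning method is recorded as unknown.
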