Addgene plasmid #55096: mCherry-miniSOG-Talin-N-10
Purpose: Localization: Focal Adhesions, Excitation: 448 / 473, Emission: 500 / 528
Depositing lab: Michael Davidson. Depositing organization: Florida State University, Tallahassee. Publication: A genetically encoded tag for correlated light and electron microscopy of intact cells, tissues, and organisms. Shu X, Lev-Ram V, Deerinck TJ, Qi Y, Ramko EB, Davidson MW, Jin Y, Ellisman MH, Tsien RY. PLoS Biol. 2011 Apr;9(4):e1001041. doi: 10.1371/journal.pbio.1001041. Epub 2011 Apr 5. PubMed 21483721.
Backbone
  Vector backbone: mCherry-miniSOG-N1
  Backbone size w/o insert (bp): 5500
  Vector type: Mammalian Expression
  Selectable markers: Neomycin (select with G418)
Growth in bacteria
  Bacterial resistance: Kanamycin, 50 μg/mL
  Growth temperature: 37°C
  Growth strain: DH5alpha
  Copy number: High Copy
Gene/Insert
  Gene/Insert name: Talin (alt name: NM_011602.5)
  Species: M. musculus (mouse)
  Promoter: CMV
  Tag / fusion protein: mCherry-miniSOG (C terminal on backbone)
  Cloning method: Unknown
  Sequencing primers: 5′ CMV-F; 3′ SV40pA-R
Terms and licenses: Academic/Nonprofit Terms; Industry Terms: Not Available to Industry
Depositor comments: . Excitation = 448 / 473; Emission = 500 / 528
How to cite: mCherry-miniSOG-Talin-N-10 was a gift from Michael Davidson (Addgene plasmid # 55096 ; http://n2t.net/addgene:55096 ; RRID:Addgene_55096)
